>Addgene plasmid #104617 | pJFRC81-3xVAS3-Syn21-V5-mCherry-P10 | depositor full sequence | sequence record 198441 | pJFRC81-3xVAS3-Syn21-V5-mCherry-P10 sequence 8493 bps
GACTCAGGTGGCACTTTTCGGGGAAATGTGCGCGGAACCCCTATTTGTTTATTTTTCTAAATACATTCAA
ATATGTATCCGCTCATGAGACAATAACCCTGATAAATGCTTCAATAATATTGAAAAAGGAAGAGTATGAG
TATTCAACATTTCCGTGTCGCCCTTATTCCCTTTTTTGCGGCATTTTGCCTTCCTGTTTTTGCTCACCCA
GAAACGCTGGTGAAAGTAAAAGATGCTGAAGATCAGTTGGGTGCACGAGTGGGTTACATCGAACTGGATC
TCAACAGCGGTAAGATCCTTGAGAGTTTTCGCCCCGAAGAACGTTTTCCAATGATGAGCACTTTTAAAGT
TCTGCTATGTGGCGCGGTATTATCCCGTATTGACGCCGGGCAAGAGCAACTCGGTCGCCGCATACACTAT
TCTCAGAATGACTTGGTTGAGTACTCACCAGTCACAGAAAAGCATCTTACGGATGGCATGACAGTAAGAG
AATTATGCAGTGCTGCCATAACCATGAGTGATAACACTGCGGCCAACTTACTTCTGACAACGATCGGAGG
ACCGAAGGAGCTAACCGCTTTTTTGCACAACATGGGGGATCATGTAACTCGCCTTGATCGTTGGGAACCG
GAGCTGAATGAAGCCATACCAAACGACGAGCGTGACACCACGATGCCTGTAGCAATGGCAACAACGTTGC
GCAAACTATTAACTGGCGAACTACTTACTCTAGCTTCCCGGCAACAATTAATAGACTGGATGGAGGCGGA
TAAAGTTGCAGGACCACTTCTGCGCTCGGCCCTTCCGGCTGGCTGGTTTATTGCTGATAAATCTGGAGCC
GGTGAGCGTGGGTCTCGCGGTATCATTGCAGCACTGGGGCCAGATGGTAAGCCCTCCCGTATCGTAGTTA
TCTACACGACGGGGAGTCAGGCAACTATGGATGAACGAAATAGACAGATCGCTGAGATAGGTGCCTCACT
GATTAAGCATTGGTAACTGTCAGACCAAGTTTACTCATATATACTTTAGATTGATTTAAAACTTCATTTT
TAATTTAAAAGGATCTAGGTGAAGATCCTTTTTGATAATCTCATGACCAAAATCCCTTAACGTGAGTTTT
CGTTCCACTGAGCGTCAGACCCCGTAGAAAAGATCAAAGGATCTTCTTGAGATCCTTTTTTTCTGCGCGT
AATCTGCTGCTTGCAAACAAAAAAACCACCGCTACCAGCGGTGGTTTGTTTGCCGGATCAAGAGCTACCA
ACTCTTTTTCCGAAGGTAACTGGCTTCAGCAGAGCGCAGATACCAAATACTGTTCTTCTAGTGTAGCCGT
AGTTAGGCCACCACTTCAAGAACTCTGTAGCACCGCCTACATACCTCGCTCTGCTAATCCTGTTACCAGT
GGCTGCTGCCAGTGGCGATAAGTCGTGTCTTACCGGGTTGGACTCAAGACGATAGTTACCGGATAAGGCG
CAGCGGTCGGGCTGAACGGGGGGTTCGTGCACACAGCCCAGCTTGGAGCGAACGACCTACACCGAACTGA
GATACCTACAGCGTGAGCTATGAGAAAGCGCCACGCTTCCCGAAGGGAGAAAGGCGGACAGGTATCCGGT
AAGCGGCAGGGTCGGAACAGGAGAGCGCACGAGGGAGCTTCCAGGGGGAAACGCCTGGTATCTTTATAGT
CCTGTCGGGTTTCGCCACCTCTGACTTGAGCGTCGATTTTTGTGATGCTCGTCAGGGGGGCGGAGCCTAT
GGAAAAACGCCAGCAACGCGGCCTTTTTACGGTTCCTGGCCTTTTGCTGGCCTTTTGCTCACATGTTACC
GTCGACGATGTAGGTCACGGTCTCGAAGCCGCGGTGCGGGTGCCAGGGCGTGCCCTTGGGCTCCCCGGGC
GCGTACTCCACCTCACCCATCTGGTCCATCATGATGAACGGGTCGAGGTGGCGGTAGTTGATCCCGGCGA
ACGCGCGGCGCACCGGGAAGCCCTCGCCCTCGAAACCGCTGGGCGCGGTGGTCACGGTGAGCACGGGACG
TGCGACGGCGTCGGCGGGTGCGGATACGCGGGGCAGCGTCAGCGGGTTCTCGACGGTCACGGCGGGCATG
TCGACAAGCCGAACATATGGGCGCGCCTAGTATGTATGTAAGTTAATAAAACCCATTTTTGCGGAAAGTA
GATAAAAAAAACATTTTTTTTTTTTACTGCACTGGATATCATTGAACTTATCTGATCAGTTTTAAATTTA
CTTCGATCCAAGGGTATTTGATGTACCAGGTTCTTTCGATTACCTCTCACTCAAAATGACATTCCACTCA
AAGTCAGCGCTGTTTGCCTCCTTCTCTGTCCACAGAAATATCGCCGTCTCTTTCGCCGCTGCGTCCGCTA
TCTCTTTCGCCACCGTTTGTAGCGTTACGTAGCGTCAATGTCCGCCTTCAGTTGCATTTTGTCAGCGGTT
TCGTGACGAAGCTCCAAGCGGTTTACGCCATCAATTAAACACAAAGTGCTGTGCCAAAACTCCTCTCGCT
TCTTATTTTTGTTTGTTTTTTGAGTGATTGGGGTGGTGATTGGTTTTGGGTGGGTAAGCAGGGGAAAGTG
TGAAAAATCCCGGCAATGGGCCAAGAGGATCAGGAGCTATTAATTCGCGGAGGCAGCAAACACCCATCTG
CCGAGCATCTGAACAATGTGAGTAGTACATGTGCATACATCTTAAGTTCACTTGATCTATAGGAACTGCG
ATTGCAACATCAAATTGTATGCGGCGTGAGAACTGCGACCCACAAAAATCCCAAACCGCAATTGCACAAA
CAAATAGTGACACGAAACAGATTATTCTGGTAGCTGTTCTCGCTATATAAGACAATTTTTGAGATCATAT
CATGATCAAGACATCTAAAGGCATTCATTTTCGACTATATTCTTTTTTACAAAAAATATAACAACCAGAT
ATTTTAAGCTGATCCTAGATGCACAAAAAATAAATAAAAGTATAAACCTACTTCGTAGGATACTTCGGGG
TACTTTTTGTTCGGGGTTAGATGAGCATAACGCTAGTAGTTGATATTTGAGATCCCCTATCATTGCAGGG
TGACAGCGGAGCGGCTTCGCAGAGCTGCATTAACCAGGGCTTCGGGCAGGCCAAAAACTACGGCACGCTC
CGGCCACCCAGTCCGCCGGAGGACTCCGGTTCAGGGAGCGGCCAACTAGCCGAGAACCTCACCTATGCCT
GGCACAATATGGACATCTTTGGGGCGGTCAATCAGCCGGGCTCCGGATGGCGGCAGCTGGTCAACCGGAC
ACGCGGACTATTCTGCAACGAGCGACACATACCGGCGCCCAGGAAACATTTGCTCAAGAACGGTGAGTTT
CTATTCGCAGTCGGCTGATCTGTGTGAAATCTTAATAAAGGGTCCAATTACCAATTTGAAACTCAGTTTG
CGGCGTGGCCTATCCGGGCGAACTTTTGGCCGTGATGGGCAGTTCCGGTGCCGGAAAGACGACCCTGCTG
AATGCCCTTGCCTTTCGATCGCCGCAGGGCATCCAAGTATCGCCATCCGGGATGCGACTGCTCAATGGCC
AACCTGTGGACGCCAAGGAGATGCAGGCCAGGTGCGCCTATGTCCAGCAGGATGACCTCTTTATCGGCTC
CCTAACGGCCAGGGAACACCTGATTTTCCAAGCCATGGTGCGGATGCCACGACATCTGACCTATCGGCAG
CGAGTGGCCCGCGTGGATCAGGTGATCCAGGAGCTTTCGCTCAGCAAATGTCAGCACACGATCATCGGTG
TGCCCGGCAGGGTGAAAGGTCTGTCCGGCGGAGAAAGGAAGCGTCTGGCATTCGCCTCCGAGGCTCTAAC
CGATCCGCCGCTTCTGATCTGCGATGAGCCCACCTCCGGACTGGACTCCTTTACCGCCCACAGCGTCGTC
CAGGTGCTGAAGAAGCTGTCGCAGAAGGGCAAGACCGTCATCCTGACCATTCATCAGCCGTCTTCCGAGC
TGTTTGAGCTCTTTGACAAGATCCTTCTGATGGCCGAGGGCAGGGTAGCTTTCTTGGGCACTCCCAGCGA
AGCCGTCGACTTCTTTTCCTAGTGAGTTCGATGTGTTTATTAAGGGTATCTAGTATTACATAACATCTCA
ACTCCTATCCAGCGTGGGTGCCCAGTGTCCTACCAACTACAATCCGGCGGACTTTTACGTACAGGTGTTG
GCCGTTGTGCCCGGACGGGAGATCGAGTCCCGTGATCGGATCGCCAAGATATGCGACAATTTTGCCATTA
GCAAAGTAGCCCGGGATATGGAGCAGTTGTTGGCCACCAAAAATCTGGAGAAGCCACTGGAGCAGCCGGA
GAATGGGTACACCTACAAGGCCACCTGGTTCATGCAGTTCCGGGCGGTCCTGTGGCGATCCTGGCTGTCG
GTGCTCAAGGAACCACTCCTCGTAAAAGTGCGACTTATTCAGACAACGGTGAGTGGTTCCAGTGGAAACA
AATGATATAACGCTTACAATTCTTGGAAACAAATTCGCTAGATTTTAGATAGAATTGCCTGATTCCACAC
CCTTCTTAGTTTTTTTCAATGAGATGTATAGTTTATAGTTTTGCAGAAGATAAATAAATTTCATTTAACT
CGCGAATATTAATGAGATGCGAGTAACATTTTAATTTGCAGATGGTTGCCATCTTGATTGGCCTCATCTT
TTTGGGCCAACAACTCACGCAAGTGGGTGTGATGAATATCAACGGAGCCATCTTCCTCTTCCTGACCAAC
ATGACCTTTCAAAACGTCTTTGCCACGATAAATGTAAGTCATGTTTAGAATACATTTGCATTTCAATAAT
TTACTAACTTTCTAATGAATCGATTCGATTTAGGTGTTCACCTCAGAGCTGCCAGTTTTTATGAGGGAGG
CCCGAAGTCGACTTTATCGCTGTGACACATACTTTCTGGGCAAAACGATTGCCGAATTGCCGCTTTTTCT
CACAGTGCCACTGGTCTTCACGGCGATTGCCTATCCGATGATCGGACTGCGGGCCGGAGTGCTGCACTTC
TTCAACTGCCTGGCGCTGGTCACTCTGGTGGCCAATGTGTCAACGTCCTTCGGATATCTAATATCCTGCG
CCAGCTCCTCGACCTCGATGGCGCTGTCTGTGGGTCCGCCGGTTATCATACCATTCCTGCTCTTTGGCGG
CTTCTTCTTGAACTCGGGCTCGGTGCCAGTATACCTCAAATGGTTGTCGTACCTCTCATGGTTCCGTTAC
GCCAACGAGGGTCTGCTGATTAACCAATGGGCGGACGTGGAGCCGGGCGAAATTAGCTGCACATCGTCGA
ACACCACGTGCCCCAGTTCGGGCAAGGTCATCCTGGAGACGCTTAACTTCTCCGCCGCCGATCTGCCGCT
GGACTACGTGGGTCTGGCCATTCTCATCGTGAGCTTCCGGGTGCTCGCATATCTGGCTCTAAGACTTCGG
GCCCGACGCAAGGAGTAGCCGACATATATCCGAAATAACTGCTTGTTTTTTTTTTTTACCATTATTACCA
TCGTGTTTACTGTTTATTGCCCCCTCAAAAAGCTAATGTAATTATATTTGTGCCAATAAAAACAAGATAT
GACCTATAGAATACAAGTATTTCCCCTTCGAACATCCCCACAAGTAGACTTTGGATTTGTCTTCTAACCA
AAAGACTTACACACCTGCATACCTTACATCAAAAACTCGTTTATCGCTACATAAAACACCGGGATATATT
TTTTATATACATACTTTTCAAATCGCGCGCCCTCTTCATAATTCACCTCCACCACACCACGTTTCGTAGT
TGCTCTTTCGCTGTCTCCCACCCGCTCTCCGCAACACATTCACCTTTTGTTCGACGACCTTGGAGCGACT
GTCGTTAGTTCCGCGCGATTCGGTTCGCTCAAATGGTTCCGAGTGGTTCATTTCGTCTCAATAGAAATTA
GTAATAAATATTTGTATGTACAATTTATTTGCTCCAATATATTTGTATATATTTCCCTCACAGCTATATT
TATTCTAATTTAATATTATGACTTTTTAAGGTAATTTTTTGTGACCTGTTCGGAGTGATTAGCGTTACAA
TTTGAACTGAAAGTGACATCCAGTGTTTGTTCCTTGTGTAGATGCATCTCAAAAAAATGGTGGGCATAAT
AGTGTTGTTTATATATATCAAAAATAACAACTATAATAATAAGAATACATTTAATTTAGAAAATGCTTGG
ATTTCACTGGAACTAGGGCGCGCCTCCGGAACATAATGGTGCAGGGCGCTGACTTCCGCGTTTCCAGACT
TTACGAAACACGGAAACCGAAGACCATTCATGTTGTTGCTCAGGTCGCAGACGTTTTGCAGCAGCAGTCG
CTTCACGTTCGCTCGCGTATCGGTGATTCATTCTGCTAACCAGTAAGGCAACCCCGCCAGCCTAGCCGGG
TCCTCAACGACAGGAGCACGATCATGCGCACCCGTGGCCAGGGCCGCAAGCTTGCTAGCTACCGTGCAGT
AGCGCCGTTTACCGTGCAGTAGCGCCGTTTACCGTGCAGTAGCGCCGTTCTAGCGACGTCGAGCGCCGGA
GTATAAATAGAGGCGCTTCGTCTACGGAGCGACAATTCAATTCAAACAAGCAAAGTGAACACGTCGCTAA
GCGAAAGCTAAGCAAATAAACAAGCGCAGCTGAACAAGCTAAACAATCTGCAGTAAAGTGCAAGTTAAAG
TGAATCAATTAAAAGTAACCAGCAACCAAGTAAATCAACTGCAACTACTGAAATCTGCCAAGAAGTAATT
ATTGAATACAAGAAGAGAACTCTGAATAGATCTGCGGCCGCGGCTCGAGGGTACCAACTTAAAAAAAAAA
ATCAAAATGGCTGGAAAGCCTATCCCTAACCCTCTCCTCGGTCTCGATTCTACGGGAGGTGTGTCGAAGG
GCGAGGAGGATAACATGGCCATCATCAAGGAGTTCATGCGCTTCAAGGTGCACATGGAGGGCTCCGTGAA
CGGCCACGAGTTCGAGATCGAGGGCGAGGGCGAGGGCCGCCCCTACGAGGGCACCCAGACCGCCAAGCTT
AAAGTGACCAAGGGTGGCCCCCTGCCCTTCGCCTGGGACATCCTGTCCCCTCAATTCATGTACGGCTCCA
AGGCCTACGTGAAGCACCCCGCCGACATCCCCGACTACTTGAAGCTGTCCTTCCCCGAGGGCTTCAAGTG
GGAGCGCGTGATGAACTTCGAGGACGGCGGCGTGGTGACCGTGACCCAGGACTCCTCCCTCCAAGATGGC
GAGTTCATTTATAAAGTGAAGCTGCGCGGCACCAACTTCCCCTCCGACGGCCCCGTAATGCAGAAGAAGA
CCATGGGCTGGGAGGCCTCCTCCGAGCGGATGTACCCCGAGGACGGCGCCCTGAAGGGCGAGATCAAGCA
GAGGCTGAAGCTGAAGGACGGCGGCCACTACGACGCTGAGGTCAAGACCACCTACAAGGCCAAGAAGCCC
GTGCAGCTGCCCGGCGCCTACAACGTCAACATCAAGTTGGACATCACCTCCCACAACGAGGACTACACCA
TCGTGGAACAGTACGAACGCGCCGAGGGCCGCCACTCCACCGGCGGCATGGACGAGCTGTACAAGTAATA
GAATGAATCGTTTTTAAAATAACAAATCAATTGTTTTATAATATTCGTACGATTCTTTGATTATGTAATA
AAATGTGATCATTAGGAAGATTACGAAAAATATAAAAAATATGAGTTCTGTGTGTATAACAAATGCTGTA
AACGCCACAATTGTGTTTGTTGCAAATAAACCCATGATTATTTGATTAAAATTGTTGTTTTCTTTGTTCA
TAGACAATAGTGTGTTTTGCCTAAACGTGTACTGCATAAACTCCATGCGAGTGTATAGCGAGCTAGTGGC
TAACGCTTGCCCCACCAAAGTAGATTCGTCAAAATCCTCAATTTCATCACCCTCCTCCAAGTTTAACATT
TGGCCGTCGGAATTAACTTCTAAAGATGCCACATAATCTAATAAATGAAATAGAGATTCAAACGTGGCGT
CATCGTCCGTTTCGACCATTTCCGAAAAGAACTCGGGCATAAACTCTATGATTTCTCTGGACGTGGTGTT
GTCGAAACTCTCAAAGTACGCAGTCAGGAACGTGCGCGACATGTCGTCGGGAAACTCGCGCGGAAACATG
TTGTTGTAACCGAACGGGTCCCATAGCGCCAAAACCAAATCTGCCAGCGTCAATAGAATGAGCACGATGC
CGACAATGGAGCTGGCTTGGATAGCGATTCGAGTTAACAGTCGATCCAACATGGCGACTTGTCCCATCCC
CGGCATGTTTAAATATACTAATTATTCTTGAACTAATTTTAATCAACCGATTTATCTCTCTTCCGCAGCC
CCGTGCGACGTCCGTTAGGAATTCTTGAAGACGAAAGGGCCTCGTGATACGCCTATTTTTATAGGTTAAT
GTCATGATAATAATGGTTTCTTA
Features (pLannotate 1.2.2; 10 found; start..end, strand, type, name):
     31..135     +  promoter       AmpR promoter: bla
    136..996     +  CDS            AmpR: β-lactamase; bla; confers resistance to ampicillin, carbenicillin, and related antibiotics
   1167..1755    +  rep_origin     ori: high-copy-number ColE1/pMB1/pBR322/pUC origin of replication
   1842..1911    +  protein_bind   attB: attB site for the φC31 integrase (Groth et al., 2000) phage φC31 integrase
   2606..5478    +  CDS            mini-white: Drosophila white gene eye color pigment; white; This is a modified version of the white gene lacking part of the first intron.
   6251..6406    +  CDS            YPB1_ECOLX (fragment): Protein predicted: Swiss-Prot protein existence level 4. From Escherichia coli.
   6576..6814    +  promoter       hsp70 promoter: Drosophila melanogaster hsp70Bb promoter
   6876..6914    +  CDS            V5 tag (fragment): epitope tag from simian virus 5
   6921..7625    +  CDS            mCherry: mCherry is a basic (constitutively fluorescent) red fluorescent protein published in 2004, derived from Discosoma sp.. It is reported to be a very rapidly-maturing monomer with low acid sensitivity.
   7647..8342    -  CDS            P74 (fragment): PIF0_NPVAC - Experimental evidence at protein level: Swiss-Prot protein existence level 1. Plays an essential role for oral infectivity of occlusion- derived virus (ODV) and functions also in host midgut attachment and fusion by binding to a specific host receptor. From Autographa californica nuclear polyhedrosis virus (AcMNPV).
