>Addgene plasmid #104617 | pJFRC81-3xVAS3-Syn21-V5-mCherry-P10 | addgene full sequence | sequence record 202474 | Addgene NGS Result
GACTCAGGTGGCACTTTTCGGGGAAATGTGCGCGGAACCCCTATTTGTTTATTTTTCTAAATACATTCAA
ATATGTATCCGCTCATGAGACAATAACCCTGATAAATGCTTCAATAATATTGAAAAAGGAAGAGTATGAG
TATTCAACATTTCCGTGTCGCCCTTATTCCCTTTTTTGCGGCATTTTGCCTTCCTGTTTTTGCTCACCCA
GAAACGCTGGTGAAAGTAAAAGATGCTGAAGATCAGTTGGGTGCACGAGTGGGTTACATCGAACTGGATC
TCAACAGCGGTAAGATCCTTGAGAGTTTTCGCCCCGAAGAACGTTTTCCAATGATGAGCACTTTTAAAGT
TCTGCTATGTGGCGCGGTATTATCCCGTATTGACGCCGGGCAAGAGCAACTCGGTCGCCGCATACACTAT
TCTCAGAATGACTTGGTTGAGTACTCACCAGTCACAGAAAAGCATCTTACGGATGGCATGACAGTAAGAG
AATTATGCAGTGCTGCCATAACCATGAGTGATAACACTGCGGCCAACTTACTTCTGACAACGATCGGAGG
ACCGAAGGAGCTAACCGCTTTTTTGCACAACATGGGGGATCATGTAACTCGCCTTGATCGTTGGGAACCG
GAGCTGAATGAAGCCATACCAAACGACGAGCGTGACACCACGATGCCTGTAGCAATGGCAACAACGTTGC
GCAAACTATTAACTGGCGAACTACTTACTCTAGCTTCCCGGCAACAATTAATAGACTGGATGGAGGCGGA
TAAAGTTGCAGGACCACTTCTGCGCTCGGCCCTTCCGGCTGGCTGGTTTATTGCTGATAAATCTGGAGCC
GGTGAGCGTGGGTCTCGCGGTATCATTGCAGCACTGGGGCCAGATGGTAAGCCCTCCCGTATCGTAGTTA
TCTACACGACGGGGAGTCAGGCAACTATGGATGAACGAAATAGACAGATCGCTGAGATAGGTGCCTCACT
GATTAAGCATTGGTAACTGTCAGACCAAGTTTACTCATATATACTTTAGATTGATTTAAAACTTCATTTT
TAATTTAAAAGGATCTAGGTGAAGATCCTTTTTGATAATCTCATGACCAAAATCCCTTAACGTGAGTTTT
CGTTCCACTGAGCGTCAGACCCCGTAGAAAAGATCAAAGGATCTTCTTGAGATCCTTTTTTTCTGCGCGT
AATCTGCTGCTTGCAAACAAAAAAACCACCGCTACCAGCGGTGGTTTGTTTGCCGGATCAAGAGCTACCA
ACTCTTTTTCCGAAGGTAACTGGCTTCAGCAGAGCGCAGATACCAAATACTGTTCTTCTAGTGTAGCCGT
AGTTAGGCCACCACTTCAAGAACTCTGTAGCACCGCCTACATACCTCGCTCTGCTAATCCTGTTACCAGT
GGCTGCTGCCAGTGGCGATAAGTCGTGTCTTACCGGGTTGGACTCAAGACGATAGTTACCGGATAAGGCG
CAGCGGTCGGGCTGAACGGGGGGTTCGTGCACACAGCCCAGCTTGGAGCGAACGACCTACACCGAACTGA
GATACCTACAGCGTGAGCTATGAGAAAGCGCCACGCTTCCCGAAGGGAGAAAGGCGGACAGGTATCCGGT
AAGCGGCAGGGTCGGAACAGGAGAGCGCACGAGGGAGCTTCCAGGGGGAAACGCCTGGTATCTTTATAGT
CCTGTCGGGTTTCGCCACCTCTGACTTGAGCGTCGATTTTTGTGATGCTCGTCAGGGGGGCGGAGCCTAT
GGAAAAACGCCAGCAACGCGGCCTTTTTACGGTTCCTGGCCTTTTGCTGGCCTTTTGCTCACATGTTACC
GTCGACGATGTAGGTCACGGTCTCGAAGCCGCGGTGCGGGTGCCAGGGCGTGCCCTTGGGCTCCCCGGGC
GCGTACTCCACCTCACCCATCTGGTCCATCATGATGAACGGGTCGAGGTGGCGGTAGTTGATCCCGGCGA
ACGCGCGGCGCACCGGGAAGCCCTCGCCCTCGAAACCGCTGGGCGCGGTGGTCACGGTGAGCACGGGACG
TGCGACGGCGTCGGCGGGTGCGGATACGCGGGGCAGCGTCAGCGGGTTCTCGACGGTCACGGCGGGCATG
TCGACAAGCCGAACATATGGGCGCGCCTAGTATGTATGTAAGTTAATAAAACCCATTTTTGCGGAAAGTA
GATAAAAAAAACATTTTTTTTTTTTACTGCACTGGATATCATTGAACTTATCTGATCAGTTTTAAATTTA
CTTCGATCCAAGGGTATTTGATGTACCAGGTTCTTTCGATTACCTCTCACTCAAAATGACATTCCACTCA
AAGTCAGCGCTGTTTGCCTCCTTCTCTGTCCACAGAAATATCGCCGTCTCTTTCGCCGCTGCGTCCGCTA
TCTCTTTCGCCACCGTTTGTAGCGTTACGTAGCGTCAATGTCCGCCTTCAGTTGCATTTTGTCAGCGGTT
TCGTGACGAAGCTCCAAGCGGTTTACGCCATCAATTAAACACAAAGTGCTGTGCCAAAACTCCTCTCGCT
TCTTATTTTTGTTTGTTTTTTGAGTGATTGGGGTGGTGATTGGTTTTGGGTGGGTAAGCAGGGGAAAGTG
TGAAAAATCCCGGCAATGGGCCAAGAGGATCAGGAGCTATTAATTCGCGGAGGCAGCAAACACCCATCTG
CCGAGCATCTGAACAATGTGAGTAGTACATGTGCATACATCTTAAGTTCACTTGATCTATAGGAACTGCG
ATTGCAACATCAAATTGTCTGCGGCGTGAGAACTGCGACCCACAAAAATCCCAAACCGCAATTGCACAAA
CAAATAGTGACACGAAACAGATTATTCTGGTAGCTGTTCTCGCTATATAAGACAATTTTTGAGATCATAT
CATGATCAAGACATCTAAAGGCATTCATTTTCGACTATATTCTTTTTTACAAAAAATATAACAACCAGAT
ATTTTAAGCTGATCCTAGATGCACAAAAAATAAATAAAAGTATAAACCTACTTCGTAGGATACTTCGGGG
TACTTTTTGTTCGGGGTTAGATGAGCATAACGCTTGTAGTTGATATTTGAGATCCCCTATCATTGCAGGG
TGACAGCGGAGCGGCTTCGCAGAGCTGCATTAACCAGGGCTTCGGGCAGGCCAAAAACTACGGCACGCTC
CGGCCACCCAGTCCGCCGGAGGACTCCGGTTCAGGGAGCGGCCAACTAGCCGAGAACCTCACCTATGCCT
GGCACAATATGGACATCTTTGGGGCGGTCAATCAGCCGGGCTCCGGATGGCGGCAGCTGGTCAACCGGAC
ACGCGGACTATTCTGCAACGAGCGACACATACCGGCGCCCAGGAAACATTTGCTCAAGAACGGTGAGTTT
CTATTCGCAGTCGGCTGATCTGTGTGAAATCTTAATAAAGGGTCCAATTACCAATTTGAAACTCAGTTTG
CGGCGTGGCCTATCCGGGCGAACTTTTGGCCGTGATGGGCAGTTCCGGTGCCGGAAAGACGACCCTGCTG
AATGCCCTTGCCTTTCGATCGCCGCAGGGCATCCAAGTATCGCCATCCGGGATGCGACTGCTCAATGGCC
AACCTGTGGACGCCAAGGAGATGCAGGCCAGGTGCGCCTATGTCCAGCAGGATGACCTCTTTATCGGCTC
CCTAACGGCCAGGGAACACCTGATTTTCCAAGCCATGGTGCGGATGCCACGACATCTGACCTATCGGCAG
CGAGTGGCCCGCGTGGATCAGGTGATCCAGGAGCTTTCGCTCAGCAAATGTCAGCACACGATCATCGGTG
TGCCCGGCAGGGTGAAAGGTCTGTCCGGCGGAGAAAGGAAGCGTCTGGCATTCGCCTCCGAGGCTCTAAC
CGATCCGCCGCTTCTGATCTGCGATGAGCCCACCTCCGGACTGGACTCCTTTACCGCCCACAGCGTCGTC
CAGGTGCTGAAGAAGCTGTCGCAGAAGGGCAAGACCGTCATCCTGACCATTCATCAGCCGTCTTCCGAGC
TGTTTGAGCTCTTTGACAAGATCCTTCTGATGGCCGAGGGCAGGGTAGCTTTCTTGGGCACTCCCAGCGA
AGCCGTCGACTTCTTTTCCTAGTGAGTTCGATGTGTTTATTAAGGGTATCTAGTATTACATAACATCTCA
ACTCCTATCCAGCGTGGGTGCCCAGTGTCCTACCAACTACAATCCGGCGGACTTTTACGTACAGGTGTTG
GCCGTTGTGCCCGGACGGGAGATCGAGTCCCGTGATCGGATCGCCAAGATATGCGACAATTTTGCCATTA
GCAAAGTAGCCCGGGATATGGAGCAGTTGTTGGCCACCAAAAATCTGGAGAAGCCACTGGAGCAGCCGGA
GAATGGGTACACCTACAAGGCCACCTGGTTCATGCAGTTCCGGGCGGTCCTGTGGCGATCCTGGCTGTCG
GTGCTCAAGGAACCACTCCTCGTAAAAGTGCGACTTATTCAGACAACGGTGAGTGGTTCCAGTGGAAACA
AATGATATAACGCTTACAATTCTTGGAAACAAATTCGCTAGATTTTAGATAGAATTGCCTGATTCCACAC
CCTTCTTAGTTTTTTTCAATGAGATGTATAGTTTATAGTTTTGCAGAAGATAAATAAATTTCATTTAACT
CGCGAATATTAATGAGATGCGAGTAACATTTTAATTTGCAGATGGTTGCCATCTTGATTGGCCTCATCTT
TTTGGGCCAACAACTCACGCAAGTGGGTGTGATGAATATCAACGGAGCCATCTTCCTCTTCCTGACCAAC
ATGACCTTTCAAAACGTCTTTGCCACGATAAATGTAAGTCATGTTTAGAATACATTTGCATTTCAATAAT
TTACTAACTTTCTAATGAATCGATTCGATTTAGGTGTTCACCTCAGAGCTGCCAGTTTTTATGAGGGAGG
CCCGAAGTCGACTTTATCGCTGTGACACATACTTTCTGGGCAAAACGATTGCCGAATTGCCGCTTTTTCT
CACAGTGCCACTGGTCTTCACGGCGATTGCCTATCCGATGATCGGACTGCGGGCCGGAGTGCTGCACTTC
TTCAACTGCCTGGCGCTGGTCACTCTGGTGGCCAATGTGTCAACGTCCTTCGGATATCTAATATCCTGCG
CCAGCTCCTCGACCTCGATGGCGCTGTCTGTGGGTCCGCCGGTTATCATACCATTCCTGCTCTTTGGCGG
CTTCTTCTTGAACTCGGGCTCGGTGCCAGTATACCTCAAATGGTTGTCGTACCTCTCATGGTTCCGTTAC
GCCAACGAGGGTCTGCTGATTAACCAATGGGCGGACGTGGAGCCGGGCGAAATTAGCTGCACATCGTCGA
ACACCACGTGCCCCAGTTCGGGCAAGGTCATCCTGGAGACGCTTAACTTCTCCGCCGCCGATCTGCCGCT
GGACTACGTGGGTCTGGCCATTCTCATCGTGAGCTTCCGGGTGCTCGCATATCTGGCTCTAAGACTTCGG
GCCCGACGCAAGGAGTAGCCGACATATATCCGAAATAACTGCTTGTTTTTTTTTTTTACCATTATTACCA
TCGTGTTTACTGTTTATTGCCCCCTCAAAAAGCTAATGTAATTATATTTGTGCCAATAAAAACAAGATAT
GACCTATAGAATACAAGTATTTCCCCTTCGAACATCCCCACAAGTAGACTTTGGATTTGTCTTCTAACCA
AAAGACTTACACACCTGCATACCTTACATCAAAAACTCGTTTATCGCTACATAAAACACCGGGATATATT
TTTTATATACATACTTTTCAAATCGCGCGCCCTCTTCATAATTCACCTCCACCACACCACGTTTCGTAGT
TGCTCTTTCGCTGTCTCCCACCCGCTCTCCGCAACACATTCACCTTTTGTTCGACGACCTTGGAGCGACT
GTCGTTAGTTCCGCGCGATTCGGTTCGCTCAAATGGTTCCGAGTGGTTCATTTCGTCTCAATAGAAATTA
GTAATAAATATTTGTATGTACAATTTATTTGCTCCAATATATTTGTATATATTTCCCTCACAGCTATATT
TATTCTAATTTAATATTATGACTTTTTAAGGTAATTTTTTGTGACCTGTTCGGAGTGATTAGCGTTACAA
TTTGAACTGAAAGTGACATCCAGTGTTTGTTCCTTGTGTAGATGCATCTCAAAAAAATGGTGGGCATAAT
AGTGTTGTTTATATATATCAAAAATAACAACTATAATAATAAGAATACATTTAATTTAGAAAATGCTTGG
ATTTCACTGGAACTAGGGCGCGCCTCCGGAACATAATGGTGCAGGGCGCTGACTTCCGCGTTTCCAGACT
TTACGAAACACGGAAACCGAAGACCATTCATGTTGTTGCTCAGGTCGCAGACGTTTTGCAGCAGCAGTCG
CTTCACGTTCGCTCGCGTATCGGTGATTCATTCTGCTAACCAGTAAGGCAACCCCGCCAGCCTAGCCGGG
TCCTCAACGACAGGAGCACGATCATGCGCACCCGTGGCCAGGGCCGCAAGCTTGCTAGCTACCGTGCAGT
AGCGCCGTTTACCGTGCAGTAGCGCCGTTTACCGTGCAGTAGCGCCGTTCTAGCGACGTCGAGCGCCGGA
GTATAAATAGAGGCGCTTCGTCTACGGAGCGACAATTCAATTCAAACAAGCAAAGTGAACACGTCGCTAA
GCGAAAGCTAAGCAAATAAACAAGCGCAGCTGAACAAGCTAAACAATCTGCAGTAAAGTGCAAGTTAAAG
TGAATCAATTAAAAGTAACCAGCAACCAAGTAAATCAACTGCAACTACTGAAATCTGCCAAGAAGTAATT
ATTGAATACAAGAAGAGAACTCTGAATAGATCTGCGGCCGCGGCTCGAGGGTACCAACTTAAAAAAAAAA
ATCAAAATGGCTGGAAAGCCTATCCCTAACCCTCTCCTCGGTCTCGATTCTACGGGAGGTGTGTCGAAGG
GCGAGGAGGATAACATGGCCATCATCAAGGAGTTCATGCGCTTCAAGGTGCACATGGAGGGCTCCGTGAA
CGGCCACGAGTTCGAGATCGAGGGCGAGGGCGAGGGCCGCCCCTACGAGGGCACCCAGACCGCCAAGCTT
AAAGTGACCAAGGGTGGCCCCCTGCCCTTCGCCTGGGACATCCTGTCCCCTCAATTCATGTACGGCTCCA
AGGCCTACGTGAAGCACCCCGCCGACATCCCCGACTACTTGAAGCTGTCCTTCCCCGAGGGCTTCAAGTG
GGAGCGCGTGATGAACTTCGAGGACGGCGGCGTGGTGACCGTGACCCAGGACTCCTCCCTCCAAGATGGC
GAGTTCATTTATAAAGTGAAGCTGCGCGGCACCAACTTCCCCTCCGACGGCCCCGTAATGCAGAAGAAGA
CCATGGGCTGGGAGGCCTCCTCCGAGCGGATGTACCCCGAGGACGGCGCCCTGAAGGGCGAGATCAAGCA
GAGGCTGAAGCTGAAGGACGGCGGCCACTACGACGCTGAGGTCAAGACCACCTACAAGGCCAAGAAGCCC
GTGCAGCTGCCCGGCGCCTACAACGTCAACATCAAGTTGGACATCACCTCCCACAACGAGGACTACACCA
TCGTGGAACAGTACGAACGCGCCGAGGGCCGCCACTCCACCGGCGGCATGGACGAGCTGTACAAGTAATA
GAATGAATCGTTTTTAAAATAACAAATCAATTGTTTTATAATATTCGTACGATTCTTTGATTATGTAATA
AAATGTGATCATTAGGAAGATTACGAAAAATATAAAAAATATGAGTTCTGTGTGTATAACAAATGCTGTA
AACGCCACAATTGTGTTTGTTGCAAATAAACCCATGATTATTTGATTAAAATTGTTGTTTTCTTTGTTCA
TATACAATAGTGTGTTTTGCCTAAACGTGTACTGCATAAACTCCATGCGAGTGTATAGCGAGCTAGTGGC
TAACGCTTGCCCCACCAAAGTAGATTCGTCAAAATCCTCAATTTCATCACCCTCCTCCAAGTTTAACATT
TGGCCGTCGGAATTAACTTCTAAAGATGCCACATAATCTAATAAATGAAATAGAGATTCAAACGTGGCGT
CATCGTCCGTTTCGACCATTTCCGAAAAGAACTCGGGCATAAACTCTATGATTTCTCTGGACGTGGTGTT
GTCGAAACTCTCAAAGTACGCAGTCAGGAACGTGCGCGACATGTCGTCGGGAAACTCGCGCGGAAACATG
TTGTTGTAACCGAACGGGTCCCATAGCGCCAAAACCAAATCTGCCAGCGTCAATAGAATGAGCACGATGC
CGACAATGGAGCTGGCTTGGATAGCGATTCGAGTTAACAGTCGATCCAACATGGCGACTTGTCCCATCCC
CGGCATGTTTAAATATACTAATTATTCTTGAACTAATTTTAATCAACCGATTTATCTCTCTTCCGCAGCC
CCGTGCGACGTCCGTTAGGAATTCTTGAAGACGAAAGGGCCTCGTGATACGCCTATTTTTATAGGTTAAT
GTCATGATAATAATGGTTTCTTA
Features (pLannotate 1.2.2; 10 found; start..end, strand, type, name):
     31..135     +  promoter       AmpR promoter: bla
    136..996     +  CDS            AmpR: β-lactamase; bla; confers resistance to ampicillin, carbenicillin, and related antibiotics
   1167..1755    +  rep_origin     ori: high-copy-number ColE1/pMB1/pBR322/pUC origin of replication
   1842..1911    +  protein_bind   attB: attB site for the φC31 integrase (Groth et al., 2000) phage φC31 integrase
   2127..6246    +  gene           mini-white: white; This modified version of the white gene lacks part of the first intron.
   6251..6406    +  CDS            YPB1_ECOLX (fragment): Protein predicted: Swiss-Prot protein existence level 4. From Escherichia coli.
   6576..6814    +  promoter       hsp70 promoter: Drosophila melanogaster hsp70Bb promoter
   6876..6914    +  CDS            V5 tag (fragment): epitope tag from simian virus 5
   6921..7625    +  CDS            mCherry: mCherry is a basic (constitutively fluorescent) red fluorescent protein published in 2004, derived from Discosoma sp.. It is reported to be a very rapidly-maturing monomer with low acid sensitivity.
   7647..8342    -  CDS            P74 (fragment): PIF0_NPVAC - Experimental evidence at protein level: Swiss-Prot protein existence level 1. Plays an essential role for oral infectivity of occlusion- derived virus (ODV) and functions also in host midgut attachment and fusion by binding to a specific host receptor. From Autographa californica nuclear polyhedrosis virus (AcMNPV).
