[The description below was written by a language model from this plasmid's Addgene catalogue record and pLannotate feature annotations shown in this document.]
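Description:
pJFRC81-3xVAS3-Syn21-V5-mCherry-P10 is an 8,493 bp insect expression plasmid built for Drosophila transgenesis, serving as a reporter (effector) component of a TALE-based binary expression system. It is maintained in E. coli through a high-copy ColE1/pUC-type origin and an ampicillin resistance gene (β-lactamase with its own bla promoter). For use in flies, the backbone carries a φC31 integrase attB site, which allows site-specific integration into a genomic attP landing site, and a mini-white gene, the eye-colour marker used to identify transformants.

The payload is a synthetic cassette of about 1.6 kb that replaced the IVS-Syn21-GFP-P10 segment of the parental pJFRC81-3xVAS3 vector. As the name indicates, three copies of the VAS3 element, the binding sequence for the TALE3 activator, belong to the design. They are not annotated in either feature table, but presumably lie upstream of the Drosophila hsp70Bb promoter, which is annotated. Expression is therefore intended to depend on TALE3 binding to VAS3. Downstream, the Syn21 translational enhancer leader precedes an N-terminal V5 epitope tag fused to the red fluorescent protein mCherry, giving a product detectable by fluorescence or anti-V5 antibody. The 3' region is the P10 terminator/3' UTR from the baculovirus AcMNPV; the automated annotation of a reverse-strand "P74 fragment" here most likely reflects that viral genomic segment rather than an expressed gene. The record also lists an MhcSA element at the end of the insert, without further explanation. The short E. coli "YPB1" fragment appears to be an incidental backbone match. The depositor and sequencing-derived records agree in length and features. The construct is used to label cells in which TALE3 is expressed, supporting multiplexed in vivo studies of cellular interactions.
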