Addgene plasmid #104617: pJFRC81-3xVAS3-Syn21-V5-mCherry-P10
Purpose: Expresses V5 tagged mCherry upon binding of TALE3 to VAS3
Depositing lab: Tudor Fulga. Depositing organization: University of Oxford. Publication: A multiplexable TALE-based binary expression system for in vivo cellular interaction studies. Toegel M, Azzam G, Lee EY, Knapp DJHF, Tan Y, Fa M, Fulga TA. Nat Commun. 2017 Nov 21;8(1):1663. doi: 10.1038/s41467-017-01592-3. PubMed 29162808.
Backbone
  Vector backbone: pJFRC81-3xVAS3-IVS-Syn21-GFP-P10
  Backbone manufacturer: Tudor A. Fulga
  Backbone size w/o insert (bp): 6920
  Total vector size (bp): 8493
  Modifications to backbone: IVS-Syn21-GFP-P10 replaced with Syn21-V5-mCherry-P10-MhcSA
  Vector type: Insect Expression
Growth in bacteria
  Bacterial resistance: Ampicillin, 100 μg/mL
  Growth temperature: 37°C
  Growth strain: NEB Stable
  Copy number: High Copy
Gene/Insert
  Gene/Insert name: Syn21-V5-mCherry-P10-MhcSA
  Species: Synthetic
  Insert size (bp): 1573
  Promoter: hsp70
  Tag / fusion protein: V5 (N terminal on insert)
  Cloning method: Ligation Independent Cloning
  Sequencing primers: 5′ GTAACCAGCAACCAAGTAAATCA
Terms and licenses: Academic/Nonprofit Terms; Industry Terms: Not Available to Industry
How to cite: pJFRC81-3xVAS3-Syn21-V5-mCherry-P10 was a gift from Tudor Fulga (Addgene plasmid # 104617 ; http://n2t.net/addgene:104617 ; RRID:Addgene_104617)
